>Addgene plasmid #136560 | pmiRFP720-N1 | addgene full sequence | sequence record 271519 | Addgene NGS Result
TCATTAGTTCATAGCCCATATATGGAGTTCCGCGTTACATAACTTACGGTAAATGGCCCGCCTGGCTGAC
CGCCCAACGACCCCCGCCCATTGACGTCAATAATGACGTATGTTCCCATAGTAACGCCAATAGGGACTTT
CCATTGACGTCAATGGGTGGAGTATTTACGGTAAACTGCCCACTTGGCAGTACATCAAGTGTATCATATG
CCAAGTACGCCCCCTATTGACGTCAATGACGGTAAATGGCCCGCCTGGCATTATGCCCAGTACATGACCT
TATGGGACTTTCCTACTTGGCAGTACATCTACGTATTAGTCATCGCTATTACCATGGTGATGCGGTTTTG
GCAGTACATCAATGGGCGTGGATAGCGGTTTGACTCACGGGGATTTCCAAGTCTCCACCCCATTGACGTC
AATGGGAGTTTGTTTTGGCACCAAAATCAACGGGACTTTCCAAAATGTCGTAACAACTCCGCCCCATTGA
CGCAAATGGGCGGTAGGCGTGTACGGTGGGAGGTCTATATAAGCAGAGCTGGTTTAGTGAACCGTCAGAT
CCGCTAGCGCCACCATGGCGGAAGGCTCCGTCGCCAGGCAGCCTGACCTCTTGACCTGCGACGATGAGCC
GATCCATATCCCCGGTGCCATCCAACCGCATGGACTGCTGCTCGCCCTCGCCGCCGACATGACGATCGTT
GCCGGCAGCGACAACCTTCCCGAACTCACCGGACTGGCGATCGGCGCCCTGATCGGCCGCTCTGCGGCCG
ATGTCTTCGACTCGGAGACGCACAACCGTCTGACGATCGCCTTGGCCGAGCCCGGGGCGGCCGTCGGAGC
ACCGATCACTGTCGGCTTCACGATGCGAAAGGACGCAGGCTTCATCGGCTCCTGGCATCGCCATGATCAG
CTCATCTTCCTGGAGCTGGAGCCTCCCCAGCGGGACGTCGCCGAGCCGCAGGCGTTCTTCCGCCGCACCA
ACAGCGCCATCCGCCGCCTGCAGGCCGCCGAAACCTTGGAAAGCGCCTGCGCCGCCGCGGCGCAAGAGGT
GCGGAAGATTACCGGCTTCGATCGGGTGATGATCTATCGCTTCGCCTCCGACTTCAGCGGGTCCGTGATC
GCAGAGGATCGGTGCGCCGAGGTCGAGTCAAAACTAGGCCTGCACTATCCTGCCTCATTCATCCCGGCGC
AGGCCCGTCGGCTCTATACCATCAACCCGGTACGGATCATTCCCGACATCAATTATCGGCCGGTGCCGGT
CACCCCAGACCTCAATCCGGTCACCGGGCGGCCGATTGATCTTAGCTTCGCCATCCTGCGCAGCGTCTCG
CCCAACCATCTGGAGTTCATGCGCAACATAGGCATGCACGGCACGATGTCGATCTCGATTTTGCGCGGCG
AGCGACTGTGGGGATTGATCGTTTGCCATCACCGAACGCCGTACTACGTCGATCTCGATGGCCGCCAAGC
CTGCAAGAGGGTCGCCGAGAGGCTGGCCACTCAGATCGGCGTGATGGAAGAGTGAGCGGCCGCGACTCTA
GATCATAATCAGCCATACCACATTTGTAGAGGTTTTACTTGCTTTAAAAAACCTCCCACACCTCCCCCTG
AACCTGAAACATAAAATGAATGCAATTGTTGTTGTTAACTTGTTTATTGCAGCTTATAATGGTTACAAAT
AAAGCAATAGCATCACAAATTTCACAAATAAAGCATTTTTTTCACTGCATTCTAGTTGTGGTTTGTCCAA
ACTCATCAATGTATCTTAAGGCGTAAATTGTAAGCGTTAATATTTTGTTAAAATTCGCGTTAAATTTTTG
TTAAATCAGCTCATTTTTTAACCAATAGGCCGAAATCGGCAAAATCCCTTATAAATCAAAAGAATAGACC
GAGATAGGGT
[37 nt withheld, positions 1901-1937]
AAAGAACGTGGACTCCAACGTCAAAGG
[49 nt withheld, positions 1965-2013]
T
[91 nt withheld, positions 2015-2105]
G
[124 nt withheld, positions 2107-2230]
CAGGTGGCACTTTTCGGGGAAATGTGCGCGGAACCCCTATTTGTTTATTTTTCTAAATACATTCAAATAT
GTATCCGCTCATGAGACAATAACCCTGATAAATGCTTCAATAATATTGAAAAAGGAAGAGTCCTGAGGCG
GAAAGAACCAGCTGTGGAATGTGTGTCAGTTAGGGTGTGGAAAGTCCCCAGGCTCCCCAGCAGGCAGAAG
TATGCAAAGCATGCATCTCAATTAGTCAGCAACCAGGTGTGGAAAGTCCCCAGGCTCCCCAGCAGGCAGA
AGTATGCAAAGCATGCATCTCAATTAGTCAGCAACCATAGTCCCGCCCCTAACTCCGCCCATCCCGCCCC
TAACTCCGCCCAGTTCCGCCCATTCTCCGCCCCATGGCTGACTAATTTTTTTTATTTATGCAGAGGCCGA
GGCCGCCTCGGCCTCTGAGCTATTCCAGAAGTAGTGAGGAGGCTTTTTTGGAGGCCTAGGCTTTTGCAAA
GATCGATCAAGAGACAGGATGAGGATCGTTTCGCATGATTGAACAAGATGGATTGCACGCAGGTTCTCCG
GCCGCTTGGGTGGAGAGGCTATTCGGCTATGACTGGGCACAACAGACAATCGGCTGCTCTGATGCCGCCG
TGTTCCGGCTGTCAGCGCAGGGGCGCCCGGTTCTTTTTGTCAAGACCGACCTGTCCGGTGCCCTGAATGA
ACTGCAAGACGAGGCAGCGCGGCTATCGTGGCTGGCCACGACGGGCGTTCCTTGCGCAGCTGTGCTCGAC
GTTGTCACTGAAGCGGGAAGGGACTGGCTGCTATTGGGCGAAGTGCCGGGGCAGGATCTCCTGTCATCTC
ACCTTGCTCCTGCCGAGAAAGTATCCATCATGGCTGATGCAATGCGGCGGCTGCATACGCTTGATCCGGC
TACCTGCCCATTCGACCACCAAGCGAAACATCGCATCGAGCGAGCACGTACTCGGATGGAAGCCGGTCTT
GTCGATCAGGATGATCTGGACGAAGAGCATCAGGGGCTCGCGCCAGCCGAACTGTTCGCCAGGCTCAAGG
CGAGCATGCCCGACGGCGAGGATCTCGTCGTGACCCATGGCGATGCCTGCTTGCCGAATATCATGGTGGA
AAATGGCCGCTTTTCTGGATTCATCGACTGTGGCCGGCTGGGTGTGGCGGACCGCTATCAGGACATAGCG
TTGGCTACCCGTGATATTGCTGAAGAGCTTGGCGGCGAATGGGCTGACCGCTTCCTCGTGCTTTACGGTA
TCGCCGCTCCCGATTCGCAGCGCATCGCCTTCTATCGCCTTCTTGACGAGTTCTTCTGAGCGGGACTCTG
GGGTTCGAAATGACCGACCAAGCGACGCCCAACCTGCCATCACGAGATTTCGATTCCACCGCCGCCTTCT
ATGAAAGGTTGGGCTTCGGAATCGTTTTCCGGGACGCCGGCTGGATGATCCTCCAGCGCGGGGATCTCAT
GCTGGAGTTCTTCGCCCACCCTAGGGGGAGGCTAACTGAAACACGGAAGGAGACAATACCGGAAGGAACC
CGCGCTATGACGGCAATAAAAAGACAGAATAAAACGCACGGTGTTGGGTCGTTTGTTCATAAACGCGGGG
TTCGGTCCCAGGGCTGGCACTCTGTCGATACCCCACCGAGACCCCATTGGGGCCAATACGCCCGCGTTTC
TTCCTTTTCCCCACCCCACCCCCCAAGTTCGGGTGAAGGCCCAGGGCTCGCAGCCAACGTCGGGGCGGCA
GGCCCTGCCATAGCCTCAGGTTACTCATATATACTTTAGATTGATTTAAAACTTCATTTTTAATTTAAAA
GGATCTAGGTGAAGATCCTTTTTGATAATCTCATGACCAAAATCCCTTAACGTGAGTTTTCGTTCCACTG
AGCGTCAGACCCCGTAGAAAAGATCAAAGGATCTTCTTGAGATCCTTTTTTTCTGCGCGTAATCTGCTGC
TTGCAAACAAAAAAACCACCGCTACCAGCGGTGGTTTGTTTGCCGGATCAAGAGCTACCAACTCTTTTTC
CGAAGGTAACTGGCTTCAGCAGAGCGCAGATACCAAATACTGTTCTTCTAGTGTAGCCGTAGTTAGGCCA
CCACTTCAAGAACTCTGTAGCACCGCCTACATACCTCGCTCTGCTAATCCTGTTACCAGTGGCTGCTGCC
AGTGGCGATAAGTCGTGTCTTACCGGGTTGGACTCAAGACGATAGTTACCGGATAAGGCGCAGCGGTCGG
GCTGAACGGGGGGTTCGTGCACACAGCCCAGCTTGGAGCGAACGACCTACACCGAACTGAGATACCTACA
GCGTGAGCTATGAGAAAGCGCCACGCTTCCCGAAGGGAGAAAGGCGGACAGGTATCCGGTAAGCGGCAGG
GTCGGAACAGGAGAGCGCACGAGGGAGCTTCCAGGGGGAAACGCCTGGTATCTTTATAGTCCTGTCGGGT
TTCGCCACCTCTGACTTGAGCGTCGATTTTTGTGATGCTCGTCAGGGGGGCGGAGCCTATGGAAAAACGC
CAGCAACGCGGCCTTTTTACGGTTCCTGGCCTTTTGCTGGCCTTTTGCTCACATGTTCTTTCCTGCGTTA
TCCCCTGATTCTGTGGATAACCGTATTACCGCCATGCATTAGTTATTAATAGTAATCAATTACGGGG
Features (pLannotate 1.2.2; 14 found; start..end, strand, type, name):
     33..336     +  enhancer       CMV enhancer: human cytomegalovirus immediate early enhancer
    337..540     +  promoter       CMV promoter: human cytomegalovirus (CMV) immediate early promoter
    575..1522    +  CDS            miRFP720: miRFP720 is a basic (constitutively fluorescent) near ir fluorescent protein published in 2018, derived from Rhodopseudomonas palustris. It has low acid sensitivity. It requires the cofactor biliverdin for fluorescence.
   1541..1624    +  CDS            large T antigen (fragment): large T antigen from SV40 (simian virus 40)
   1647..1768    +  polyA_signal   SV40 poly(A) signal: SV40 polyadenylation signal
   1802..2230    -  rep_origin     f1 ori (sequence partly withheld): f1 bacteriophage origin of replication; arrow indicates direction of (+) strand synthesis
   2257..2361    +  promoter       AmpR promoter: bla
   2363..2720    +  promoter       SV40 promoter: SV40 enhancer and early promoter
   2755..3549    +  CDS            NeoR/KanR: aminoglycoside phosphotransferase from Tn5; aph(3')-II (or nptII); confers resistance to neomycin, kanamycin, and G418 (Geneticin®)
   3570..3722    +  CDS            ble (fragment): BLE_KLEPN - Experimental evidence at protein level: Swiss-Prot protein existence level 1. Binding protein with a strong affinity to the bleomycin family of antibiotics. Binds to CL990; an antimitotic-antibiotic compound. From Klebsiella pneumoniae.
   3781..3828    +  polyA_signal   HSV TK poly(A) signal: herpes simplex virus thymidine kinase polyadenylation signal (Cole and Stacy, 1985)
   3919..3935    -  polyA_signal   bGH poly(A) signal (fragment): bovine growth hormone polyadenylation signal
   4157..4745    +  rep_origin     ori: high-copy-number ColE1/pMB1/pBR322/pUC origin of replication
   4860..4887    +  enhancer       CMV enhancer (fragment): human cytomegalovirus immediate early enhancer
