[The description below was written by a language model from this plasmid's Addgene catalogue record and pLannotate feature annotations shown in this document.]
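Description:
pmiRFP720-N1 is a mammalian expression plasmid built on the Clontech N1-type backbone, designed to express the monomeric near-infrared fluorescent protein miRFP720 in the cytoplasm of transfected cells. The miRFP720 coding sequence, a synthetic gene engineered from a Rhodopseudomonas palustris bacterial phytochrome, was inserted between NheI and NotI sites that both remain intact. It sits directly downstream of the human cytomegalovirus immediate early enhancer and promoter, which drive strong constitutive transcription, and is followed by the SV40 polyadenylation signal. No targeting or localisation tag is annotated on the protein, consistent with untargeted cytoplasmic expression. Like other phytochrome-derived reporters, miRFP720 needs biliverdin as its chromophore to fluoresce.

The plasmid is about 4.9 kb and replicates at high copy in E. coli from a ColE1/pUC-type origin. An f1 origin is also present, which permits single-stranded DNA production. A single Tn5 aminoglycoside phosphotransferase gene (NeoR/KanR) serves both hosts. The bacterial bla promoter upstream gives kanamycin resistance in bacteria, while the adjacent SV40 enhancer and early promoter, together with the HSV TK polyadenylation signal, give G418 resistance for selecting stable mammalian lines. The short annotated fragments of SV40 large T antigen, ble and the bGH polyadenylation signal appear to be incidental matches within backbone sequence rather than functional elements, and the terminal CMV enhancer fragment simply reflects where the circular sequence was linearised.

The construct is suited to use as a near-infrared reporter or reference marker in multicolor imaging. The retained cloning sites could also allow the miRFP720 cassette to be moved or replaced.
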