Addgene plasmid #136560: pmiRFP720-N1
Purpose: A cytoplasmic expression of a monomeric phytochrome-based near-infrared fluorescent protein miRFP720
Depositing lab: Vladislav Verkhusha. Depositing organization: Albert Einstein College of Medicine. Publication: A set of monomeric near-infrared fluorescent proteins for multicolor imaging across scales. Matlashov ME, Shcherbakova DM, Alvelid J, Baloban M, Pennacchietti F, Shemetov AA, Testa I, Verkhusha VV. Nat Commun. 2020 Jan 13;11(1):239. doi: 10.1038/s41467-019-13897-6. PubMed 31932632.
Backbone
  Vector backbone: pN1
  Backbone manufacturer: Clontech
  Vector type: Mammalian Expression
  Selectable markers: Neomycin (select with G418)
Growth in bacteria
  Bacterial resistance: Kanamycin, 50 μg/mL
  Growth temperature: 37°C
  Growth strain: DH5alpha
  Copy number: High Copy
Gene/Insert
  Gene/Insert name: miRFP720
  Species: Synthetic
  Promoter: CMV
  Cloning method: Restriction Enzyme; 5′ cloning site NheI (not destroyed); 3′ cloning site NotI (not destroyed)
  Sequencing primers: 5′ CMV Forward; 3′ SV40pA-R
Terms and licenses: Academic/Nonprofit Terms; Industry Terms: Not Available to Industry
How to cite: pmiRFP720-N1 was a gift from Vladislav Verkhusha (Addgene plasmid # 136560 ; http://n2t.net/addgene:136560 ; RRID:Addgene_136560)
